Addgene plasmid #58093: tdTomato-Fibrillarin-7
Purpose: Localization: Nuclear - Nucleolus, Excitation: 554, Emission: 581
Depositing lab: Michael Davidson. Depositing organization: Florida State University, Tallahassee.
Backbone
  Vector backbone: tdTomato
  Backbone size w/o insert (bp): 4750
  Vector type: Mammalian Expression
  Selectable markers: Neomycin (select with G418)
Growth in bacteria
  Bacterial resistance: Kanamycin, 50 μg/mL
  Growth temperature: 37°C
  Growth strain: DH5alpha
  Copy number: High Copy
Gene/Insert
  Gene/Insert name: Fibrillarin (alt name: NM_001436.3)
  Species: H. sapiens (human)
  Mutation: R36Q, S66F
  Entrez Gene: FBL (a.k.a. FIB, FLRN, Nop1, RNU3IP1)
  Promoter: CMV
  Tag / fusion protein: tdTomato
  Cloning method: Unknown
  Sequencing primers: 5′ CMV-F; 3′ SV40pA-R
Terms and licenses: Academic/Nonprofit Terms; Industry Terms: Not Available to Industry
Depositor comments: . Excitation = 554; Emission = 581
How to cite: tdTomato-Fibrillarin-7 was a gift from Michael Davidson (Addgene plasmid # 58093 ; http://n2t.net/addgene:58093 ; RRID:Addgene_58093)
