[The description below was written by a language model from this plasmid's Addgene catalogue record.]
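Description:
tdTomato-Fibrillarin-7 is a mammalian expression plasmid that produces human fibrillarin (FBL) fused to the red fluorescent protein tdTomato, serving as a live- or fixed-cell marker for the nucleolus. It is built on a tdTomato fusion backbone of about 4.75 kb (excluding the insert). It is maintained as a high-copy plasmid in E. coli under kanamycin selection. In mammalian cells, the neomycin resistance marker allows stable transfectants to be selected with G418. The record does not include a feature table, so details such as the origin of replication and the promoter driving the resistance cassette are not stated. The listed 3′ sequencing primer suggests an SV40 polyadenylation signal downstream of the fusion.

Expression is driven by the CMV promoter, a strong constitutive promoter in most mammalian cell lines. The insert corresponds to the human fibrillarin coding sequence and carries two recorded amino-acid substitutions relative to the reference, R36Q and S66F. The record does not say whether these are deliberate or whether they have functional consequences. Fibrillarin is a nucleolar protein involved in pre-rRNA processing, and it targets the fusion to the nucleolus. tdTomato is a bright tandem-dimer fluorophore, with excitation and emission maxima recorded as 554 nm and 581 nm. The record does not explicitly give the orientation of the tag relative to fibrillarin or the nature of the linker, and the cloning method is listed as unknown. The construct is typically used in fluorescence microscopy to visualise nucleolar morphology and dynamics, or as a red nucleolar reference marker in colocalisation experiments alongside other fluorescent fusions.
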