>Addgene plasmid #58093 | tdTomato-Fibrillarin-7 | depositor partial sequence | sequence record 89229 | insert sequence
AGATCCGCTAGCGCTACCGGTCGCCACCATGGTGAGCAAGGGCGAGGAGGTCATCAAAGAGTTCATGCGC
TTCAAGGTGCGCATGGAGGGCTCCATGAACGGCCACGAGTTCGAGATCGAGGGCGAGGGCGAGGGCCGCC
CCTACGAGGGCACCCAGACCGCCAAGCTGAAGGTGACCAAGGGCGGCCCCCTGCCCTTCGCCTGGGACAT
CCTGTCCCCCCAGTTCATGTACGGCTCCAAGGCGTACGTGAAGCACCCCGCCGACATCCCCGATTACAAG
AAGCTGTCCTTCCCCGAGGGCTTCAAGTGGGAGCGCGTGATGAACTTCGAGGACGGCGGTCTGGTGACCG
TGACCCAGGACTCCTCCCTGCAGGACGGCACGCTGATCTACAAGGTGAAGATGCGCGGCACCAACTTCCC
CCCCGACGGCCCCGTAATGCAGAAGAAGACCATGGGCTGGGAGGCCTCCACCGAGCGCCTGTACCCCCGC
GACGGCGTGCTGAAGGGCGAGATCCACCAGGCCCTGAAGCTGAAGGACGGCGGCCACTACCTGGTGGAGT
TCAAGACCATCTACATGGCCAAGAAGCCCGTGCAACTGCCCGGCTACTACTACGTGGACACCAAGCTGGA
CATCACCTCCCACAACGAGGACTACACCATCGTGGAACAGTACGAGCGCTCCGAGGGCCGCCACCACCTG
TTCCTGGGGCATGGCACCGGCAGCACCGGCAGCGGCAGCTCCGGCACCGCCTCCTCCGAGGACAACAACA
TGGCCGTCATCAAAGAGTTCATGCGCTTCAAGGTGCGCATGGAGGGCTCCATGAACGGCCACGAGTTCGA
GATCGAGGGCGAGGGCGAGGGCCGCCCCTACGAGGGCACCCAGACCGCCAAGCTGAAGGTGACCAAGGGC
GGCCCCCTGCCCTTCGCCTGGGACATCCTGTCCCCCCAGTTCATGTACGGCTCCAAGGCGTACGTGAAGC
ACCCCGCCGACATCCCCGATTACAAGAAGCTGTCCTTCCCCGAGGGCTTCAAGTGGGAGCGCGTGATGAA
CTTCGAGGACGGCGGTCTGGTGACCGTGACCCAGGACTCCTCCCTGCAGGACGGCACGCTGATCTACAAG
GTGAAGATGCGCGGCACCAACTTCCCCCCCGACGGCCCCGTAATGCAGAAGAAGACCATGGGCTGGGAGG
CCTCCACCGAGCGCCTGTACCCCCGCGACGGCGTGCTGAAGGGCGAGATCCACCAGGCCCTGAAGCTGAA
GGACGGCGGCCACTACCTGGTGGAGTTCAAGACCATCTACATGGCCAAGAAGCCCGTGCAACTGCCCGGC
TACTACTACGTGGACACCAAGCTGGACATCACCTCCCACAACGAGGACTACACCATCGTGGAACAGTACG
AGCGCTCCGAGGGCCGCCACCACCTGTTCCTGTACGGCATGGACGAGCTGTACAAGTCCGGACTCAGATC
TCGAGCCATGAAGCCAGGATTCAGTCCCCGTGGGGGTGGCTTTGGCGGCCGAGGGGGCTTTGGTGACCGT
GGTGGTCGTGGAGGCCGAGGGGGCTTTGGCGGGGGCCGAGGCCAAGGCGGAGGCTTTAGAGGTCGTGGAC
GAGGAGGAGGTGGAGGCGGCGGCGGCGGTGGAGGAGGAGGAAGAGGTGGTGGAGGCTTCCATTTTGGTGG
CAACCGGGGTCGTGGTCGGGGAGGAAAAAGAGGAAACCAGTCGGGGAAGAATGTGATGGTGGAGCCGCAT
CGGCATGAGGGTGTCTTCATTTGTCGGGGAAAGGAAGATGCACTGGTCACCAAGAACCTGGTCCCTGGGG
AATCAGTTTATGGAGAGAAGAGAGTCTCGATTTCGGAAGGAGATGACAAAATTGAGTACCGAGCCTGGAA
CCCCTTCCGCTCCAAGCTAGCAGCAGCAATCCTGGGTGGTGTGGACCAGATCCACATCAAACCGGGGGCT
AAGGTTCTCTACCTCGGGGCTGCCTCGGGCACCACGGTCTCCCATGTCTCTGACATCGTTGGTCCGGATG
GTCTAGTCTATGCAGTCGAGTTCTCCCACCGCTCTGGCCGTGACCTCATTAACTTGGCCAAGAAGAGGAC
CAACATCATTCCTGTGATCGAGGATGCTCGACACCCACACAAATACCGCATGCTCATCGCAATGGTGGAT
GTGATCTTTGCTGATGTGGCCCAGCCAGACCAGACCCGGATTGTGGCCCTGAATGCCCACACCTTCCTGC
GTAATGGAGGACACTTTGTGATTTCCATTAAGGCCAACTGCATTGACTCCACAGCCTCAGCCGAGGCCGT
GTTTGCCTCCGAAGTGAAAAAGATGCAACAGGAGAACATGAAGCCGCAGGAGCAGTTGACCCTTGAGCCA
TATGAAAGAGACCATGCCGTGGTCGTGGGAGTGTACAGGCCACCCCCCAAGGTGAAGAACTGAGGATCCA
CCGGATCTAGATAACTGATCATAATCAGCCATACCACATT
