>Addgene plasmid #58093 | tdTomato-Fibrillarin-7 | addgene partial sequence | sequence record 105723 | SV40pA-R 5'-GAAATTTGTGATGCTATTGC-3'
ACAACAACAATTGCATTCATTTTATGTTTCAGGTTCAGGGGGAGGTGTGGGAGGTTTTTTAAAGCAAGTA
AAACCTCTACAAATGTGGTATGGCTGATTATGATCAGTTATCTAGATCCGGTGGATCCTCAGTTCTTCAC
CTTGGGGGGTGGCCTGTACACTCCCACGACCACGGCATGGTCTCTTTCATATGGCTCAAGGGTCAACTGC
TCCTGCGGCTTCATGTTCTCCTGTTGCATCTTTTTCACTTCGGAGGCAAACACGGCCTCGGCTGAGGCTG
TGGAGTCAATGCAGTTGGCCTTAATGGAAATCACAAAGTGTCCTCCATTACGCAGGAAGGTGTGGGCATT
CAGGGCCACAATCCGGGTCTGGTCTGGCTGGGCCACATCAGCAAAGATCACATCCACCATTGCGATGAGC
ATGCGGTATTTGTGTGGGTGTCGAGCATCCTCGATCACAGGAATGATGTTGGTCCTCTTCTTGGCCAAGT
TAATGAGGTCACGGCCAGAGCGGTGGGAGAACTCGACTGCATAGACTAGACCATCCGGACCAACGATGTC
AGAGACATGGGAGACCGTGGTGCCCGAGGCAGCCCCGAGGTAGAGAACCTTAGCCCCCGGTTTGATGTGG
ATCTGGTCCACACCACCCAGGATTGCTGCTGCTAGCTTGGAGCGGAAGGGGTTCCAGGCTCGGTACTCAA
TTTTGTCATCTCCTTCCGAAATCGAGACTCTCTTCTCTCCATAAACTGATTCCCCAGGGACCAGGTTCTT
GGTGACCAGTGCATCTTCCTTTCCCCGACAAATGAAGACACCCTCATGCCGATGCGGCTCCACCATCACA
TTCTTCC
